>Addgene plasmid #31837 | pcDNA5FRT/TO-p97wt-mycStrep | addgene partial sequence | sequence record 36783 | BGH-rev 5'-TAGAAGGCACAGTCGAGG-3'
AGGGCCNNNNGACTCGAGCGGCCGCCACTGGTGCTGGATATCTGCAGAATTCCACCACACTGGACTAGTG
GATCCTTATTTTTCGAACTGCGGGTGGCTCCAACCGGTATGCATATTCAGATCCTCTTCTGAGATGAGTT
TTTGTTCGCCATAGAGGTCATCGTCATTGTCTTCTGTGTACACATTGCCACCTGTGCCACCTCCACTGCC
CTGACTTGGGCCAGCTCCACCCTGGTTCCCTGAAGGGAATCTGAAGCTGCCAAAACCTCGACTTTGCTGC
AGTGTCTGGGCAAACATTTCATACTTCCGAATGTCATTATCACTGACAGAACGTCGGGCAAAACGCATGG
CTTCCTCAAAGTGATCTCTGCGGATCTCAGGCACTGGATCATCCTCTTCTACTTCCATAGCTGATGGATT
TGTCTGCCTCTCTCGTTCTCGCCTAATCTCACTCTCGATAGATTCACGAATGGCTAGTTTACAAGCACGT
TGGCAAATTTCTGTCAGGTCAGCTCCAGAAAAGCCATTAGTCATCTTAGCCAAGAACTCCAAATCCACAT
CCTTGGCAACTGGGGATTTTCGCAGATTGGCTTTTAGGATGGCAACACGGGACTTCTCATCAGGAAGTGG
GATATAAATGAGCTGATCAAGACGGCCAGGTCTTAGGATAGCAGGATCAATGATGTCAGGCCGGTTGGTA
GCTCCAATGATAAACACATTCTTTTTTGTGGACATGCCATCCATTTCTGTCAGGATCTGATTGATGACTC
GGTCTGCAGCTCCACCACCATCTCCAATATTACCACCACGAGCCTTGGCAATTGAATCTAACTCATCAAA
GAAGAGTACACAGGGGGGCAGCTTGTCGTGCCTTGTCAAATATTTCCCTGACATTGGCCTCAGATTCCCC
AAACCCACATGGTAAGCAGCTCAGGACCCTTGATGGAGATGAAGTTANCCTGGCATTCATTA
