[The description below was written by a language model from this plasmid's Addgene catalogue record.]
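Description:
pcDNA5FRT/TO-p97wt-mycStrep is a mammalian expression plasmid built on the Invitrogen pcDNA5/FRT/TO backbone (5137 bp without insert), a vector designed for Flp recombinase-mediated integration into a genomic FRT site and for tetracycline-regulated expression. It is propagated in E. coli as a high-copy plasmid under ampicillin selection. The mammalian marker is hygromycin resistance, but as the depositor notes, the hygromycin gene on the plasmid lacks its own promoter and native start codon. In this backbone system, the gene becomes functional only after site-specific recombination places it downstream of a promoter and start codon resident at the host cell's FRT locus, so hygromycin resistance selects for correct integration rather than random insertion.

The insert is wild-type rat (R. norvegicus) p97, the AAA+ ATPase also known as VCP or Cdc48, cloned between NheI and BamHI sites and expressed from the CMV promoter. In the "TO" version of the backbone, this promoter normally carries tetracycline operator sequences, allowing inducible expression in cells that produce the Tet repressor. The protein carries C-terminal myc and Strep tags separated by a short five-residue linker. The myc epitope supports immunodetection, and the Strep tag permits gentle affinity purification on Strep-Tactin-type resins.

The design suits generation of isogenic stable cell lines with inducible expression of tagged p97, for example for pull-downs of interacting proteins. The associated publication concerns VCP and UBXD1 in endolysosomal sorting of ubiquitylated caveolin-1 and the effect of VCP disease mutations, so this wild-type construct presumably serves as the reference for mutant variants. No feature table was provided, so element positions cannot be confirmed.
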