Addgene plasmid #31837: pcDNA5FRT/TO-p97wt-mycStrep
Depositing lab: Hemmo Meyer. Depositing organization: Universitaet Duisburg-Essen. Publication: Endolysosomal sorting of ubiquitylated caveolin-1 is regulated by VCP and UBXD1 and impaired by VCP disease mutations. Ritz D, Vuk M, Kirchner P, Bug M, Schutz S, Hayer A, Bremer S, Lusk C, Baloh RH, Lee H, Glatter T, Gstaiger M, Aebersold R, Weihl CC, Meyer H. Nat Cell Biol. 2011 Aug 7;13(9):1116-23. doi: 10.1038/ncb2301. PubMed 21822278.
Backbone
  Vector backbone: pcDNA5/FRT/TO
  Backbone manufacturer: Invitrogen
  Backbone size w/o insert (bp): 5137
  Vector type: Mammalian Expression, Bacterial Expression
  Selectable markers: Hygromycin
Growth in bacteria
  Bacterial resistance: Ampicillin, 100 μg/mL
  Growth temperature: 37°C
  Growth strain: DH5alpha
  Copy number: High Copy
Gene/Insert
  Gene/Insert name: p97 (alt name: Cdc48)
  Species: R. norvegicus (rat)
  Promoter: CMV
  Tag / fusion protein: myc (C terminal on insert); Strep (C terminal on insert)
  Cloning method: Restriction Enzyme; 5′ cloning site NheI (unknown if destroyed); 3′ cloning site BamHI (unknown if destroyed)
  Sequencing primers: 5′ CMV-F; 3′ BGH-rev
Terms and licenses: Academic/Nonprofit Terms; Industry Terms: Not Available to Industry
Depositor comments: Contains NMHTG linker between myc and Strep tags. The hygromycin resistance gene in this plasmid lacks a promoter and native start codon. See Invitrogen's website for more information about the vector backbone.
How to cite: pcDNA5FRT/TO-p97wt-mycStrep was a gift from Hemmo Meyer (Addgene plasmid # 31837 ; http://n2t.net/addgene:31837 ; RRID:Addgene_31837)
